>Addgene plasmid #62373 | pET-(-30)dGFP-9xGGS-Cath-NLS-Cas9-6xHis | addgene full sequence | sequence record 263816 | Addgene NGS Result
GGGGAATTGTGAGCGGATAACAATTCCCCTCTAGAAATAATTTTGTTTAACTTTAAGAAGGAGATATACC
ATGGGTGCTAGCAAAGGTGAAGAGCTGTTTGACGGTGTAGTACCGATCTTAGTGGAATTAGACGGCGACG
TGAACGGTCACGAATTTAGCGTGCGCGGCGAGGGCGAAGGTGACGCTACCGAGGGTGAATTGACCCTGAA
GTTTATTTGCACAACAGGCGAATTACCCGTTCCGTGGCCCACCTTAGTGACCACCCTGACCTCCGGCGTT
CAGTGCTTCAGTGATTACCCAGATCATATGGATCAACACGATTTTTTCAAATCAGCCATGCCTGAAGGAT
ATGTTCAAGAGCGTACAATCAGCTTCAAGGACGATGGCACCTATAAAACGCGTGCGGAAGTGAAATTTGA
AGGCGACACATTAGTAAACCGTATCGAACTGAAAGGTATCGACTTCAAAGAAGACGGCAACATTTTAGGC
CATAAGCTGGAATATAACTTTAATTCTCATGACGTGTATATTACGGCCGATAAACAGGAAAACGGTATCA
AGGCAGAATTTGAAATTCGCCATAACGTGGAGGACGGCAGCGTTCAATTAGCGGATCATTATCAACAAAA
CACGCCGATTGGTGATGGGCCTGTACTGTTACCTGACGATCACTACCTGAGCACGGAGTCAGCCCTGAGC
AAAGATCCGAACGAAGACCGCGATCACATGGTTCTGTTAGAATTCGTGACCGCTGCAGGCATTGATCATG
GAATGGACGAGCTGTACAAGACCGGTGGTAGCGGTGGTTCTGGTGGTTCTGGTGGTAGCGGCGGTAGCGG
TGGTAGCGGTGGTAGCGGTGGCAGCGGCGGTACCGCGCTCGCGCTGCCCAAGAAGAAGAGGAAGGTGGAT
AAGAAATACTCAATAGGCTTAGATATCGGCACAAATAGCGTCGGATGGGCGGTGATCACTGATGAATATA
AGGTTCCGTCTAAAAAGTTCAAGGTTCTGGGAAATACAGACCGCCACAGTATCAAAAAAAATCTTATAGG
GGCTCTTTTATTTGACAGTGGAGAGACAGCGGAAGCGACTCGTCTCAAACGGACAGCTCGTAGAAGGTAT
ACACGTCGGAAGAATCGTATTTGTTATCTACAGGAGATTTTTTCAAATGAGATGGCGAAAGTAGATGATA
GTTTCTTTCATCGACTTGAAGAGTCTTTTTTGGTGGAAGAAGACAAGAAGCATGAACGTCATCCTATTTT
TGGAAATATAGTAGATGAAGTTGCTTATCATGAGAAATATCCAACTATCTATCATCTGCGAAAAAAATTG
GTAGATTCTACTGATAAAGCGGATTTGCGCTTAATCTATTTGGCCTTAGCGCATATGATTAAGTTTCGTG
GTCATTTTTTGATTGAGGGAGATTTAAATCCTGATAATAGTGATGTGGACAAACTATTTATCCAGTTGGT
ACAAACCTACAATCAATTATTTGAAGAAAACCCTATTAACGCAAGTGGAGTAGATGCTAAAGCGATTCTT
TCTGCACGATTGAGTAAATCAAGACGATTAGAAAATCTCATTGCTCAGCTCCCCGGTGAGAAGAAAAATG
GCTTATTTGGGAATCTCATTGCTTTGTCATTGGGTTTGACCCCTAATTTTAAATCAAATTTTGATTTGGC
AGAAGATGCTAAATTACAGCTTTCAAAAGATACTTACGATGATGATTTAGATAATTTATTGGCGCAAATT
GGAGATCAATATGCTGATTTGTTTTTGGCAGCTAAGAATTTATCAGATGCTATTTTACTTTCAGATATCC
TAAGAGTAAATACTGAAATAACTAAGGCTCCCCTATCAGCTTCAATGATTAAACGCTACGATGAACATCA
TCAAGACTTGACTCTTTTAAAAGCTTTAGTTCGACAACAACTTCCAGAAAAGTATAAAGAAATCTTTTTT
GATCAATCAAAAAACGGATATGCAGGTTATATTGATGGGGGAGCTAGCCAAGAAGAATTTTATAAATTTA
TCAAACCAATTTTAGAAAAAATGGATGGTACTGAGGAATTATTGGTGAAACTAAATCGTGAAGATTTGCT
GCGCAAGCAACGGACCTTTGACAACGGCTCTATTCCCCATCAAATTCACTTGGGTGAGCTGCATGCTATT
TTGAGAAGACAAGAAGACTTTTATCCATTTTTAAAAGACAATCGTGAGAAGATTGAAAAAATCTTGACTT
TTCGAATTCCTTATTATGTTGGTCCATTGGCGCGTGGCAATAGTCGTTTTGCATGGATGACTCGGAAGTC
TGAAGAAACAATTACCCCATGGAATTTTGAAGAAGTTGTCGATAAAGGTGCTTCAGCTCAATCATTTATT
GAACGCATGACAAACTTTGATAAAAATCTTCCAAATGAAAAAGTACTACCAAAACATAGTTTGCTTTATG
AGTATTTTACGGTTTATAACGAATTGACAAAGGTCAAATATGTTACTGAAGGAATGCGAAAACCAGCATT
TCTTTCAGGTGAACAGAAGAAAGCCATTGTTGATTTACTCTTCAAAACAAATCGAAAAGTAACCGTTAAG
CAATTAAAAGAAGATTATTTCAAAAAAATAGAATGTTTTGATAGTGTTGAAATTTCAGGAGTTGAAGATA
GATTTAATGCTTCATTAGGTACCTACCATGATTTGCTAAAAATTATTAAAGATAAAGATTTTTTGGATAA
TGAAGAAAATGAAGATATCTTAGAGGATATTGTTTTAACATTGACCTTATTTGAAGATAGGGAGATGATT
GAGGAAAGACTTAAAACATATGCTCACCTCTTTGATGATAAGGTGATGAAACAGCTTAAACGTCGCCGTT
ATACTGGTTGGGGACGTTTGTCTCGAAAATTGATTAATGGTATTAGGGATAAGCAATCTGGCAAAACAAT
ATTAGATTTTTTGAAATCAGATGGTTTTGCCAATCGCAATTTTATGCAGCTGATCCATGATGATAGTTTG
ACATTTAAAGAAGACATTCAAAAAGCACAAGTGTCTGGACAAGGCGATAGTTTACATGAACATATTGCAA
ATTTAGCTGGTAGCCCTGCTATTAAAAAAGGTATTTTACAGACTGTAAAAGTTGTTGATGAATTGGTCAA
AGTAATGGGGCGGCATAAGCCAGAAAATATCGTTATTGAAATGGCACGTGAAAATCAGACAACTCAAAAG
GGCCAGAAAAATTCGCGAGAGCGTATGAAACGAATCGAAGAAGGTATCAAAGAATTAGGAAGTCAGATTC
TTAAAGAGCATCCTGTTGAAAATACTCAATTGCAAAATGAAAAGCTCTATCTCTATTATCTCCAAAATGG
AAGAGACATGTATGTGGACCAAGAATTAGATATTAATCGTTTAAGTGATTATGATGTCGATCACATTGTT
CCACAAAGTTTCCTTAAAGACGATTCAATAGACAATAAGGTCTTAACGCGTTCTGATAAAAATCGTGGTA
AATCGGATAACGTTCCAAGTGAAGAAGTAGTCAAAAAGATGAAAAACTATTGGAGACAACTTCTAAACGC
CAAGTTAATCACTCAACGTAAGTTTGATAATTTAACGAAAGCTGAACGTGGAGGTTTGAGTGAACTTGAT
AAAGCTGGTTTTATCAAACGCCAATTGGTTGAAACTCGCCAAATCACTAAGCATGTGGCACAAATTTTGG
ATAGTCGCATGAATACTAAATACGATGAAAATGATAAACTTATTCGAGAGGTTAAAGTGATTACCTTAAA
ATCTAAATTAGTTTCTGACTTCCGAAAAGATTTCCAATTCTATAAAGTACGTGAGATTAACAATTACCAT
CATGCCCATGATGCGTATCTAAATGCCGTCGTTGGAACTGCTTTGATTAAGAAATATCCAAAACTTGAAT
CGGAGTTTGTCTATGGTGATTATAAAGTTTATGATGTTCGTAAAATGATTGCTAAGTCTGAGCAAGAAAT
AGGCAAAGCAACCGCAAAATATTTCTTTTACTCTAATATCATGAACTTCTTCAAAACAGAAATTACACTT
GCAAATGGAGAGATTCGCAAACGCCCTCTAATCGAAACTAATGGGGAAACTGGAGAAATTGTCTGGGATA
AAGGGCGAGATTTTGCCACAGTGCGCAAAGTATTGTCCATGCCCCAAGTCAATATTGTCAAGAAAACAGA
AGTACAGACAGGCGGATTCTCCAAGGAGTCAATTTTACCAAAAAGAAATTCGGACAAGCTTATTGCTCGT
AAAAAAGACTGGGATCCAAAAAAATATGGTGGTTTTGATAGTCCAACGGTAGCTTATTCAGTCCTAGTGG
TTGCTAAGGTGGAAAAAGGGAAATCGAAGAAGTTAAAATCCGTTAAAGAGTTACTAGGGATCACAATTAT
GGAAAGAAGTTCCTTTGAAAAAAATCCGATTGACTTTTTAGAAGCTAAAGGATATAAGGAAGTTAAAAAA
GACTTAATCATTAAACTACCTAAATATAGTCTTTTTGAGTTAGAAAACGGTCGTAAACGGATGCTGGCTA
GTGCCGGAGAATTACAAAAAGGAAATGAGCTGGCTCTGCCAAGCAAATATGTGAATTTTTTATATTTAGC
TAGTCATTATGAAAAGTTGAAGGGTAGTCCAGAAGATAACGAACAAAAACAATTGTTTGTGGAGCAGCAT
AAGCATTATTTAGATGAGATTATTGAGCAAATCAGTGAATTTTCTAAGCGTGTTATTTTAGCAGATGCCA
ATTTAGATAAAGTTCTTAGTGCATATAACAAACATAGAGACAAACCAATACGTGAACAAGCAGAAAATAT
TATTCATTTATTTACGTTGACGAATCTTGGAGCTCCCGCTGCTTTTAAATATTTTGATACAACAATTGAT
CGTAAACGATATACGTCTACAAAAGAAGTTTTAGATGCCACTCTTATCCATCAATCCATCACTGGTCTTT
ATGAAACACGCATTGATTTGAGTCAGCTAGGAGGTGACCATCACCACCACCATCACTAATTTGAACGCCA
GCACATGGACTCGTCTACTAGCGCAGCTTAATTAACCTAGGCTGCTGCCACCGCTGAGCAATAACTAGCA
TAACCCCTTGGGGCCTCTAAACGGGTCTTGAGGGGTTTTTTGCTGAAAGGAGGAACTATATCCGGATTGG
CGAATGGG
[124 nt withheld, positions 5189-5312]
C
[91 nt withheld, positions 5314-5404]
A
[49 nt withheld, positions 5406-5454]
CCTTTGACGTTGGAGTCCACGTTCTTT
[37 nt withheld, positions 5482-5518]
ACCCTATCTCGGTCTATTCTTTTGATTTATAAGGGATTTTGCCGATTTCGGCCTATTGGTTAAAAAATGA
GCTGATTTAACAAAAATTTAACGCGAATTTTAACAAAATATTAACGTTTACAATTTCTGGCGGCACGATG
GCATGAGATTATCAAAAAGGATCTTCACCTAGATCCTTTTAAATTAAAAATGAAGTTTTAAATCAATCTA
AAGTATATATGAGTAAACTTGGTCTGACAGTTACCAATGCTTAATCAGTGAGGCACCTATCTCAGCGATC
TGTCTATTTCGTTCATCCATAGTTGCCTGACTCCCCGTCGTGTAGATAACTACGATACGGGAGGGCTTAC
CATCTGGCCCCAGTGCTGCAATGATACCGCGAGACCCACGCTCACCGGCTCCAGATTTATCAGCAATAAA
CCAGCCAGCCGGAAGGGCCGAGCGCAGAAGTGGTCCTGCAACTTTATCCGCCTCCATCCAGTCTATTAAT
TGTTGCCGGGAAGCTAGAGTAAGTAGTTCGCCAGTTAATAGTTTGCGCAACGTTGTTGCCATTGCTACAG
GCATCGTGGTGTCACGCTCGTCGTTTGGTATGGCTTCATTCAGCTCCGGTTCCCAACGATCAAGGCGAGT
TACATGATCCCCCATGTTGTGCAAAAAAGCGGTTAGCTCCTTCGGTCCTCCGATCGTTGTCAGAAGTAAG
TTGGCCGCAGTGTTATCACTCATGGTTATGGCAGCACTGCATAATTCTCTTACTGTCATGCCATCCGTAA
GATGCTTTTCTGTGACTGGTGAGTACTCAACCAAGTCATTCTGAGAATAGTGTATGCGGCGACCGAGTTG
CTCTTGCCCGGCGTCAATACGGGATAATACCGCGCCACATAGCAGAACTTTAAAAGTGCTCATCATTGGA
AAACGTTCTTCGGGGCGAAAACTCTCAAGGATCTTACCGCTGTTGAGATCCAGTTCGATGTAACCCACTC
GTGCACCCAACTGATCTTCAGCATCTTTTACTTTCACCAGCGTTTCTGGGTGAGCAAAAACAGGAAGGCA
AAATGCCGCAAAAAAGGGAATAAGGGCGACACGGAAATGTTGAATACTCATACTCTTCCTTTTTCAATCA
TGATTGAAGCATTTATCAGGGTTATTGTCTCATGAGCGGATACATATTTGAATGTATTTAGAAAAATAAA
CAAATAGGTCATGACCAAAATCCCTTAACGTGAGTTTTCGTTCCACTGAGCGTCAGACCCCGTAGAAAAG
ATCAAAGGATCTTCTTGAGATCCTTTTTTTCTGCGCGTAATCTGCTGCTTGCAAACAAAAAAACCACCGC
TACCAGCGGTGGTTTGTTTGCCGGATCAAGAGCTACCAACTCTTTTTCCGAAGGTAACTGGCTTCAGCAG
AGCGCAGATACCAAATACTGTCCTTCTAGTGTAGCCGTAGTTAGGCCACCACTTCAAGAACTCTGTAGCA
CCGCCTACATACCTCGCTCTGCTAATCCTGTTACCAGTGGCTGCTGCCAGTGGCGATAAGTCGTGTCTTA
CCGGGTTGGACTCAAGACGATAGTTACCGGATAAGGCGCAGCGGTCGGGCTGAACGGGGGGTTCGTGCAC
ACAGCCCAGCTTGGAGCGAACGACCTACACCGAACTGAGATACCTACAGCGTGAGCTATGAGAAAGCGCC
ACGCTTCCCGAAGGGAGAAAGGCGGACAGGTATCCGGTAAGCGGCAGGGTCGGAACAGGAGAGCGCACGA
GGGAGCTTCCAGGGGGAAACGCCTGGTATCTTTATAGTCCTGTCGGGTTTCGCCACCTCTGACTTGAGCG
TCGATTTTTGTGATGCTCGTCAGGGGGGCGGAGCCTATGGAAAAACGCCAGCAACGCGGCCTTTTTACGG
TTCCTGGCCTTTTGCTGGCCTTTTGCTCACATGTTCTTTCCTGCGTTATCCCCTGATTCTGTGGATAACC
GTATTACCGCCTTTGAGTGAGCTGATACCGCTCGCCGCAGCCGAACGACCGAGCGCAGCGAGTCAGTGAG
CGAGGAAGCGGAAGAGCGCCTGATGCGGTATTTTCTCCTTACGCATCTGTGCGGTATTTCACACCGCAAT
GGTGCACTCTCAGTACAATCTGCTCTGATGCCGCATAGTTAAGCCAGTATACACTCCGCTATCGCTACGT
GACTGGGTCATGGCTGCGCCCCGACACCCGCCAACACCCGCTGACGCGCCCTGACGGGCTTGTCTGCTCC
CGGCATCCGCTTACAGACAAGCTGTGACCGTCTCCGGGAGCTGCATGTGTCAGAGGTTTTCACCGTCATC
ACCGAAACGCGCGAGGCAGCTGCGGTAAAGCTCATCAGCGTGGTCGTGAAGCGATTCACAGATGTCTGCC
TGTTCATCCGCGTCCAGCTCGTTGAGTTTCTCCAGAAGCGTTAATGTCTGGCTTCTGATAAAGCGGGCCA
TGTTAAGGGCGGTTTTTTCCTGTTTGGTCACTGATGCCTCCGTGTAAGGGGGATTTCTGTTCATGGGGGT
AATGATACCGATGAAACGAGAGAGGATGCTCACGATACGGGTTACTGATGATGAACATGCCCGGTTACTG
GAACGTTGTGAGGGTAAACAACTGGCGGTATGGATGCGGCGGGACCAGAGAAAAATCACTCAGGGTCAAT
GCCAGCGCTTCGTTAATACAGATGTAGGTGTTCCACAGGGTAGCCAGCAGCATCCTGCGATGCAGATCCG
GAACATAATGGTGCAGGGCGCTGACTTCCGCGTTTCCAGACTTTACGAAACACGGAAACCGAAGACCATT
CATGTTGTTGCTCAGGTCGCAGACGTTTTGCAGCAGCAGTCGCTTCACGTTCGCTCGCGTATCGGTGATT
CATTCTGCTAACCAGTAAGGCAACCCCGCCAGCCTAGCCGGGTCCTCAACGACAGGAGCACGATCATGCT
AGTCATGCCCCGCGCCCACCGGAAGGAGCTGACTGGGTTGAAGGCTCTCAAGGGCATCGGTCGAGATCCC
GGTGCCTAATGAGTGAGCTAACTTACATTAATTGCGTTGCGCTCACTGCCCGCTTTCCAGTCGGGAAACC
TGTCGTGCCAGCTGCATTAATGAATCGGCCAACGCGCGGGGAGAGGCGGTTTGCGTATTGGGCGCCAGGG
TGGTTTTTCTTTTCACCAGTGAGACGGGCAACAGCTGATTGCCCTTCACCGCCTGGCCCTGAGAGAGTTG
CAGCAAGCGGTCCACGCTGGTTTGCCCCAGCAGGCGAAAATCCTGTTTGATGGTGGTTAACGGCGGGATA
TAACATGAGCTGTCTTCGGTATCGTCGTATCCCACTACCGAGATGTCCGCACCAACGCGCAGCCCGGACT
CGGTAATGGCGCGCATTGCGCCCAGCGCCATCTGATCGTTGGCAACCAGCATCGCAGTGGGAACGATGCC
CTCATTCAGCATTTGCATGGTTTGTTGAAAACCGGACATGGCACTCCAGTCGCCTTCCCGTTCCGCTATC
GGCTGAATTTGATTGCGAGTGAGATATTTATGCCAGCCAGCCAGACGCAGACGCGCCGAGACAGAACTTA
ATGGGCCCGCTAACAGCGCGATTTGCTGGTGACCCAATGCGACCAGATGCTCCACGCCCAGTCGCGTACC
GTCTTCATGGGAGAAAATAATACTGTTGATGGGTGTCTGGTCAGAGACATCAAGAAATAACGCCGGAACA
TTAGTGCAGGCAGCTTCCACAGCAATGGCATCCTGGTCATCCAGCGGATAGTTAATGATCAGCCCACTGA
CGCGTTGCGCGAGAAGATTGTGCACCGCCGCTTTACAGGCTTCGACGCCGCTTCGTTCTACCATCGACAC
CACCACGCTGGCACCCAGTTGATCGGCGCGAGATTTAATCGCCGCGACAATTTGCGACGGCGCGTGCAGG
GCCAGACTGGAGGTGGCAACGCCAATCAGCAACGACTGTTTGCCCGCCAGTTGTTGTGCCACGCGGTTGG
GAATGTAATTCAGCTCCGCCATCGCCGCTTCCACTTTTTCCCGCGTTTTCGCAGAAACGTGGCTGGCCTG
GTTCACCACGCGGGAAACGGTCTGATAAGAGACACCGGCATACTCTGCGACATCGTATAACGTTACTGGT
TTCACATTCACCACCCTGAATTGACTCTCTTCCGGGCGCTATCATGCCATACCGCGAAAGGTTTTGCGCC
ATTCGATGGTGTCCGGGATCTCGACGCTCTCCCTTATGCGACTCCTGCATTAGGAAGCAGCCCAGTAGTA
GGTTGAGGCCGTTGAGCACCGCCGCCGCAAGGAATGGTGCATGCAAGGAGATGGCGCCCAACAGTCCCCC
GGCCACGGGGCCTGCCACCATACCCACGCCGAAACAAGCGCTCATGAGCCCGAAGTGGCGAGCCCGATCT
TCCCCATCGGTGATGTCGGCGATATAGGCGCCAGCAACCGCACCTGTGGCGCCGGTGATGCCGGCCACGA
TGCGTCCGGCGTAGAGGATCGAGATCGATCTCGATCCCGCGAAATTAATACGACTCACTATA
Features (pLannotate 1.2.2; 20 found; start..end, strand, type, name):
      3..27      +  protein_bind   lac operator: The lac repressor binds to the lac operator to inhibit transcription in E. coli. This inhibition can be relieved by adding lactose or isopropyl-β-D-thiogalactopyranoside (IPTG). lac repressor encoded by lacI
     42..64      +  RBS            RBS: efficient ribosome binding site from bacteriophage T7 gene 10 (Olins and Rangwala, 1989)
     80..790     +  CDS            Superfolder GFP: Superfolder GFP is a basic (constitutively fluorescent) green fluorescent protein published in 2005, derived from Aequorea victoria. It is reported to be a very rapidly-maturing weak dimer.
    906..5008    +  CDS            Cas9 (fragment): Cas9 (Csn1) endonuclease from the Streptococcus pyogenes Type II CRISPR/Cas system generates RNA-guided double strand breaks in DNA
   5028..5050    +  CDS            S-Tag (fragment): affinity and epitope tag derived from pancreatic ribonuclease A
   5080..5097    +  CDS            SET1 (fragment): solubility-enhancement tag derived from T7 phage gene 10B
   5105..5152    +  terminator     T7 terminator: transcription terminator for bacteriophage T7 RNA polymerase
   5189..5644    +  rep_origin     f1 ori (sequence partly withheld): f1 bacteriophage origin of replication; arrow indicates direction of (+) strand synthesis
   5759..6619    -  CDS            AmpR: β-lactamase; bla; confers resistance to ampicillin, carbenicillin, and related antibiotics
   6620..6712    -  promoter       AmpR promoter: bla
   6793..7381    +  rep_origin     ori: high-copy-number ColE1/pMB1/pBR322/pUC origin of replication
   7567..7706    -  misc_feature   bom: basis of mobility region from pBR322
   7808..7999    -  CDS            rop: Rop protein, which maintains plasmids at low copy number; rop
   8016..8396    +  CDS            YPB1_ECOLX: Protein predicted: Swiss-Prot protein existence level 4. From Escherichia coli.
   8458..8522    -  CDS            TcR (fragment): tetracycline efflux protein; tet; confers resistance to tetracycline
   8537..8558    -  protein_bind   CAP binding site: CAP binding activates transcription in the presence of cAMP. E. coli catabolite activator protein
   8571..9653    -  CDS            lacI: lac repressor; lacI; The lac repressor binds to the lac operator to inhibit transcription in E. coli. This inhibition can be relieved by adding lactose or isopropyl-β-D-thiogalactopyranoside (IPTG).
   9654..9731    -  promoter       lacI promoter: lacI
   9739..10018   -  CDS            TcR (fragment): tetracycline efflux protein; tet; confers resistance to tetracycline
  10044..2       +  promoter       T7 promoter (across the origin): promoter for bacteriophage T7 RNA polymerase
