[The description below was written by a language model from this plasmid's Addgene catalogue record and pLannotate feature annotations shown in this document.]
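Description:
pET-(-30)dGFP-9xGGS-Cath-NLS-Cas9-6xHis is a bacterial expression plasmid built on the pET29 backbone for producing a recombinant Streptococcus pyogenes Cas9 fusion protein in E. coli. It carries a ColE1/pBR322-type origin together with the bom region and the rop gene, an f1 origin, and a β-lactamase gene conferring ampicillin resistance. The catalogue lists it as high copy, although rop is normally associated with lower copy number. Expression is driven by a T7 promoter followed by a lac operator and the T7 gene 10 ribosome binding site, and it ends at a T7 terminator. A plasmid-borne lacI gene supplies the repressor, so transcription is IPTG-inducible in a host that provides T7 RNA polymerase, such as a DE3 lysogen. The catalogue gives a total size of about 10.1 kb, slightly larger than the 10,060 nt sequenced record used for annotation.

The roughly 4.9 kb open reading frame starts with (-30)dGFP, a supernegatively charged GFP variant that the annotation software matches to superfolder GFP. It carries a Y67S substitution that makes it non-fluorescent. This domain is joined through a flexible 9xGGS linker to a cathepsin cleavage site, a nuclear localization signal, Cas9 and a C-terminal 6xHis tag for affinity purification. The linker, cleavage site, NLS and His tag are not annotated separately in the feature table, and the short S-Tag and SET1 hits downstream of Cas9 are probably fragmentary backbone matches. According to the associated publication title, the construct belongs to work on cationic lipid-mediated delivery of proteins for genome editing. In that setting, the anionic GFP domain would presumably let the purified protein complex with cationic lipids, and the cathepsin site would presumably allow its removal from Cas9 after uptake, though the record does not spell out either role.
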