Addgene plasmid #62373: pET-(-30)dGFP-9xGGS-Cath-NLS-Cas9-6xHis
Purpose: Expression of (-30)dGFP-9xGGS-Cath-NLS-Cas9-6xHis in bacterial cells
Depositing lab: David Liu. Depositing organization: Harvard University. Publication: Cationic lipid-mediated delivery of proteins enables efficient protein-based genome editing in vitro and in vivo. Zuris JA, Thompson DB, Shu Y, Guilinger JP, Bessen JL, Hu JH, Maeder ML, Joung JK, Chen ZY, Liu DR. Nat Biotechnol. 2015 Jan;33(1):73-80. doi: 10.1038/nbt.3081. Epub 2014 Oct 30. PubMed 25357182.
Backbone
  Vector backbone: pET29
  Backbone manufacturer: Novagen
  Backbone size w/o insert (bp): 5161
  Total vector size (bp): 10102
  Vector type: Bacterial Expression
Growth in bacteria
  Bacterial resistance: Ampicillin, 100 μg/mL
  Growth temperature: 37°C
  Growth strain: Mach1
  Growth instructions: For protein expression, transform into BL21 Star (DE3) cells. Induce at 0.6 OD with 0.5 mM IPTG final concentration. Growing overnight (16 hours) at 20-25 C.
  Copy number: High Copy
Gene/Insert
  Gene/Insert name: (-30)dGFP-9xGGS-Cath-NLS-Cas9-6xHis
  Species: S. pyogenes
  Insert size (bp): 4941
  Mutation: Y67S amino acid substitution in (-30)GFP renders GFP non-fluorescent
  Promoter: T7
  Tag / fusion protein: 6xHis tag (C terminal on backbone); (-30)dGFP (N terminal on insert); Cathepsin cleavage site (N terminal on insert); NLS (N terminal on insert)
  Cloning method: Gibson Cloning
  Sequencing primers: 5′ T7 promoter; 3′ T7 terminator
Resource information
  A portion of this plasmid was derived from a plasmid made by: pMJ806 served as template for Cas9 gene. This was reported in Pattanayak et. al. Nature Biotechnology 2013.
Terms and licenses: Academic/Nonprofit Terms; Industry Terms: Not Available to Industry
Depositor comments: Alternative plasmid name: pJAZ0003
How to cite: pET-(-30)dGFP-9xGGS-Cath-NLS-Cas9-6xHis was a gift from David Liu (Addgene plasmid # 62373 ; http://n2t.net/addgene:62373 ; RRID:Addgene_62373)
