>Addgene plasmid #62373 | pET-(-30)dGFP-9xGGS-Cath-NLS-Cas9-6xHis | addgene partial sequence | sequence record 147810 | pBRrevBam 5'-GGTGATGTCGGCGATATAGG-3'
CGTCCGGCGTAGAGGATCGAGATCGATCTCGATCCCGCGAAATTAATACGACTCACTATAGGGGAATTGT
GAGCGGATAACAATTCCCCTCTAGAAATAATTTTGTTTAACTTTAAGAAGGAGATATACCATGGGTGCTA
GCAAAGGTGAAGAGCTGTTTGACGGTGTAGTACCGATCTTAGTGGAATTAGACGGCGACGTGAACGGTCA
CGAATTTAGCGTGCGCGGCGAGGGCGAAGGTGACGCTACCGAGGGTGAATTGACCCTGAAGTTTATTTGC
ACAACAGGCGAATTACCCGTTCCGTGGCCCACCTTAGTGACCACCCTGACCTCCGGCGTTCAGTGCTTCA
GTGATTACCCAGATCATATGGATCAACACGATTTTTTCAAATCAGCCATGCCTGAAGGATATGTTCAAGA
GCGTACAATCAGCTTCAAGGACGATGGCACCTATAAAACGCGTGCGGAAGTGAAATTTGAAGGCGACACA
TTAGTAAACCGTATCGAACTGAAAGGTATCGACTTCAAAGAAGACGGCAACATTTTAGGCCATAAGCTGG
AATATAACTTTAATTCTCATGACGTGTATATTACGGCCGATAAACAGGAAAACGGTATCAAGGCAGAATT
TGAAATTCGCCATAACGTGGAGGACGGCAGCGTTCAATTAGCGGATCATTATCAACAAAACACGCCGATT
GGTGATGGGCCTGTACTGTTACCTGACGATCACTACCTGAGCACGGAGTCAGCCCTGAGCAAAGATCCGA
ACGAAGACCGCGATCACATGGTTCTGTTAGAATTCGTGA
