>Addgene plasmid #62373 | pET-(-30)dGFP-9xGGS-Cath-NLS-Cas9-6xHis | addgene partial sequence | sequence record 148289 | T7term 5'-GCTAGTTATTGCTCAGCGG-3'
AATTAGTGATGGTGGTGGTGATGGTCACCTCCTAGCTGACTCAAATCAATGCGTGTTTCATAAAGACCAG
TGATGGATTGATGGATAAGAGTGGCATCTAAAACTTCTTTTGTAGACGTATATCGTTTACGATCAATTGT
TGTATCAAAATATTTAAAAGCAGCGGGAGCTCCAAGATTCGTCAACGTAAATAAATGAATAATATTTTCT
GCTTGTTCACGTATTGGTTTGTCTCTATGTTTGTTATATGCACTAAGAACTTTATCTAAATTGGCATCTG
CTAAAATAACACGCTTAGAAAATTCACTGATTTGCTCAATAATCTCATCTAAATAATGCTTATGCTGCTC
CACAAACAATTGTTTTTGTTCGTTATCTTCTGGACTACCCTTCAACTTTTCATAATGACTAGCTAAATAT
AAAAAATTCACATATTTGCTTGGCAGAGCCAGCTCATTTCCTTTTTGTAATTCTCCGGCACTAGCCAGCA
TCCGTTTACGACCGTTTTCTAACTCAAAAAGACTATATTTAGGTAGTTTAATGATTAAGTCTTTTTTAAC
TTCCTTATATCCTTTAGCTTCTAAAAAGTCAATCGGATTTTTTTCAAAGGAACTTCTTTCCATAATTGTG
ATCCCTAGTAACTCTTTAACGGATTTTAACTTCTTCGATTTCCCTTTTTCCACCTTAGCAACCACTAGGA
CTGAATAAGCTACCGTTGGACTATCAAAACCACCATATTTT
